>Addgene plasmid #11187 | pSuperRetro mouse Hic-5 | addgene partial sequence | sequence record 18104 | 11187 with pLXSN5'
CAGCCTCACTCCTTCTCTAGGCGCCGGAATTAGATCGATCTCTCGAGGTCGACGGTATCGATAAGCTTAA
AAACCAACCATCGACACAAATCTCTTGAATTTGTGTCGGATGGGTTGGGGGGATCTGTGGTCTCATACAG
AACTTATAAGATTCCCAAATCCAAAGACATTTCACGTTTATGGTGATTTCCCAGAACACATAGCGACATG
CAAATATTGCAGGGCGCCACTCCCCTGTCCCTCACAGCCATCTTCCTGCCAGGGCGCACGCGCGCTGGGT
GTTCCCGCCTAGTGACACTGGGCCCGCGATTCCTTGGAGCGGGTTGATGACGTCAGCGTTCGAATTCTAC
CGGGTAGGGGAGGCGCTTTTCCCAAGGCAGTCTGGAGCATGCGCTTTAGCAGCCCCGCTGGGCACTTGGC
GCTACACAAGTGGCCTCTGGCCTCGCACACATTCCACATCCACCGGCCGGTAGGCGCCAACCGGCTCCGT
TCTTTGGTGGCCCCTTCGCGCCACCTTCTACTCCTCCCCTAGTCAGGAAGTTCCCCCCCGCCCCGCAGCT
CGCGTCGTGCAGGACGTGACAAATGGAAGTAGCACGTCTCACTAGTCTCGTGCAGATGGACAGCACCGCT
GAGCAATGGAAGCGGGTAGGCCTTTGGGGCAGCGGCCAATAGCAGCTTTGCTCCTTCGCTTTCTGGGCTC
A
