[The description below was written by a language model from this plasmid's Addgene catalogue record.]
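Description:
pSuperRetro mouse Hic-5 is a retroviral RNA interference plasmid built on the commercial pSuperRetro backbone (about 7.6 kb without insert), designed to deliver a short hairpin RNA into mammalian cells. It is maintained in E. coli as a high-copy plasmid under ampicillin selection. For mammalian cells it carries a neomycin resistance marker, so transduced or transfected populations can be selected with G418. No feature table accompanies the record, so the positions and identities of individual elements such as the LTRs, packaging signal, origin of replication and shRNA promoter are not documented here. Vectors of the pSuper family generally drive hairpin expression from a Pol III promoter, but the specific promoter in this construct is not stated.

The insert is an shRNA directed against mouse Hic-5, the product of the Tgfb1i1 gene (also known as ARA55 or TSC-5), introduced by restriction enzyme cloning. The record does not give the target sequence or its position within the transcript. As a retroviral vector, the plasmid would be introduced into a packaging cell line to produce virus whose genome carries both the hairpin cassette and the neomycin marker. This genome integrates into infected target cells, giving stable, selectable knockdown rather than transient silencing. The hairpin transcript is processed by the cellular RNAi machinery into a small interfering RNA that reduces Hic-5 mRNA levels.

The associated publication concerns the role of Hic-5 in an epithelial program mediated by PPARgamma, which suggests the construct was used for loss-of-function studies of Hic-5 in mouse cells in that setting.
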