Addgene plasmid #11187: pSuperRetro mouse Hic-5
Depositing lab: Bruce Spiegelman. Depositing organization: Dana-Farber Cancer Institute. Publication: Hic-5 regulates an epithelial program mediated by PPARgamma. Drori S, Girnun GD, Tou L, Szwaya JD, Mueller E, Xia K, Kia X, Shivdasani RA, Spiegelman BM. Genes Dev. 2005 Feb 1. 19(3):362-75. 10.1101/gad.1240705 PubMed 15687259.
Backbone
  Vector backbone: pSuperRetro
  Backbone manufacturer: OligoEngine
  Backbone size w/o insert (bp): 7641
  Vector type: Mammalian Expression, Retroviral, RNAi
  Selectable markers: Neomycin (select with G418)
Growth in bacteria
  Bacterial resistance: Ampicillin, 100 μg/mL
  Growth temperature: 37°C
  Growth strain: DH5alpha
  Copy number: High Copy
Gene/Insert
  Gene/Insert name: Hic-5 shRNA (alt name: Hic-5)
  Species: M. musculus (mouse)
  Entrez Gene: Tgfb1i1 (a.k.a. ARA55, Hic5, TSC-5, hic-5)
  Cloning method: Restriction Enzyme
  Sequencing primers: 5′ pLXSN5'
Terms and licenses: Academic/Nonprofit Terms; Industry Terms: Not Available to Industry
How to cite: pSuperRetro mouse Hic-5 was a gift from Bruce Spiegelman (Addgene plasmid # 11187 ; http://n2t.net/addgene:11187 ; RRID:Addgene_11187)
